Addgene plasmid #171014: bdSUMO-5.3-GFP-HiBit
Purpose: For bacterial expression of bdSUMO tagged muGFP with 5.3 peptide and NanoLuc complementation peptide variant #86
Depositing lab: Angus Johnston. Depositing organization: Monash University. Publication: Unravelling cytosolic delivery of cell penetrating peptides with a quantitative endosomal escape assay. Teo SLY, Rennick JJ, Yuen D, Al-Wassiti H, Johnston APR, Pouton CW. Nat Commun. 2021 Jun 17;12(1):3721. doi: 10.1038/s41467-021-23997-x. PubMed 34140497.
Backbone
  Vector backbone: pET His6 MBP TEV LIC cloning vector (2M-T)
  Backbone size w/o insert (bp): 4694
  Total vector size (bp): 5861
  Vector type: Bacterial Expression, Luciferase
Growth in bacteria
  Bacterial resistance: Ampicillin, 100 μg/mL
  Growth temperature: 37°C
  Growth strain: DH5alpha
  Copy number: Low Copy
Gene/Insert
  Gene/Insert name: 14x-His-bdSUMO-5.3-muGFP-HiBiT
  Species: Synthetic; Brachypodium distachyon
  Promoter: T7
  Cloning method: Gibson Cloning
  Sequencing primers: 5′ TAATACGACTCACTATAGGG; 3′ GCTAGTTATTGCTCAGCGG
Terms and licenses: Academic/Nonprofit Terms; Industry Terms: Not Available to Industry
Depositor comments: Please visit https://www.biorxiv.org/content/10.1101/2020.08.20.258350v1 for bioRxiv preprint.
How to cite: bdSUMO-5.3-GFP-HiBit was a gift from Angus Johnston (Addgene plasmid # 171014 ; http://n2t.net/addgene:171014 ; RRID:Addgene_171014)
