[The description below was written by a language model from this plasmid's Addgene catalogue record and pLannotate feature annotations shown in this document.]
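Description:
bdSUMO-5.3-GFP-HiBit is a bacterial expression plasmid built by Gibson assembly in the pET His6 MBP TEV LIC cloning vector (2M-T) backbone, with a total size of about 5.86 kb. It is propagated in E. coli under ampicillin selection through the β-lactamase gene and its own promoter. Replication depends on a ColE1/pBR322-type origin accompanied by the bom region and the rop gene, which agrees with the low copy number listed in the catalogue. The feature table also shows fragments of a tetracycline resistance gene and its promoter. These are incomplete pBR322-derived remnants rather than a usable marker.

The payload is a single fusion open reading frame, 14xHis-bdSUMO-5.3-muGFP-HiBiT, driven by the T7 promoter with the phage T7 gene 10 ribosome binding site and closed by the T7 terminator, so expression needs a host that supplies T7 RNA polymerase. The N-terminal polyhistidine tract allows metal-affinity purification. The Brachypodium distachyon SUMO domain, which the automated annotation matched to rice SUMO1, is typically used as a solubility tag that a SUMO-specific protease can remove. Next comes the "5.3" peptide, which the annotation matched by similarity to avian pancreatic polypeptide. It is followed by muGFP, a constitutively fluorescent green protein derived from Aequorea victoria GFP. The record places the HiBiT tag, NanoLuc complementation peptide variant #86, at the C-terminus, although the feature table does not annotate it separately. A short hit labelled SET1 just upstream of the terminator is probably backbone sequence.

The associated publication concerns a quantitative endosomal escape assay for cell-penetrating peptides. This suggests the purified protein serves as a fluorescent cargo whose arrival in the cytosol is measured by split-luciferase complementation.
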