Features (pLannotate 1.2.2; 16 found; start..end, strand, type, name):
     74..92      +  promoter       T7 promoter: promoter for bacteriophage T7 RNA polymerase
    181..203     +  RBS            RBS: efficient ribosome binding site from bacteriophage T7 gene 10 (Olins and Rangwala, 1989)
    289..519     +  CDS            SUMO1 (fragment): SUMO1_ORYSJ - Also known as SMT3, SUM1. Experimental evidence at protein level: Swiss-Prot protein existence level 1. Ubiquitin-like protein which can be covalently attached to target lysines as a monomer. Does not seem to be involved in protein degradation and may function as an antagonist of ubiquitin in the degradation process (By similarity). From Oryza sativa subsp. japonica (Rice).
    520..627     +  CDS            PPY: PAHO_MELGA - Experimental evidence at protein level: Swiss-Prot protein existence level 1. Pancreatic hormone is synthesized in pancreatic islets of Langerhans and acts as a regulator of pancreatic and gastrointestinal functions. From Meleagris gallopavo (Wild turkey).
    634..1344    +  CDS            muGFP: muGFP is a basic (constitutively fluorescent) green fluorescent protein published in 2018, derived from Aequorea victoria.
   1418..1467    +  CDS            SET1 (fragment): solubility-enhancement tag derived from T7 phage gene 10B
   1475..1522    +  terminator     T7 terminator: transcription terminator for bacteriophage T7 RNA polymerase
   1548..1840    -  CDS            TcR (fragment): tetracycline efflux protein; tet; confers resistance to tetracycline
   1888..1916    -  promoter       tet promoter: E. coli promoter for tetracycline efflux protein gene
   2029..2133    +  promoter       AmpR promoter: bla
   2134..2994    +  CDS            AmpR: β-lactamase; bla; confers resistance to ampicillin, carbenicillin, and related antibiotics
   3165..3753    +  rep_origin     ori: high-copy-number ColE1/pMB1/pBR322/pUC origin of replication
   3939..4078    -  misc_feature   bom: basis of mobility region from pBR322
   4180..4371    -  CDS            rop: Rop protein, which maintains plasmids at low copy number; rop
   4388..4768    +  CDS            YPB1_ECOLX: Protein predicted: Swiss-Prot protein existence level 4. From Escherichia coli.
   5010..52      -  CDS            TcR (fragment) (across the origin): tetracycline efflux protein; tet; confers resistance to tetracycline
>Addgene plasmid #171014 | bdSUMO-5.3-GFP-HiBit | addgene full sequence | sequence record 337537 | Addgene NGS Result
CGCACCTGTGGCGCCGGTGATGCCGGCCACGATGCGTCCGGCGTAGAGGATCGAGATCTCGATCCCGCGA
AATTAATACGACTCACTATAGGGAGACCACAACGGTTTCCCTCTAGTGCCGGCTCCGGAGAGCTCTTTAA
TTAAGCGGCCGCCCTGCAGGACTCGAGTTCTAGAAATAATTTTGTTTAACTTTAAGAAGGAGATATACAT
ATGAGCAAGCATCACCATCATTCAGGCCATCACCATACCGGACACCACCATCATTCAGGCAGTCATCACC
ATACCGGCCACATCAATCTTAAAGTCAAGGGACAGGACGGTAATGAAGTGTTCTTTCGTATCAAGCGCTC
GACTCAGCTTAAAAAACTTATGAACGCTTATTGCGACCGCCAATCGGTTGATATGACAGCCATTGCTTTT
TTATTTGATGGCCGTCGTCTTCGCGCGGAACAAACGCCTGATGAGCTTGAGATGGAAGATGGGGATGAGA
TTGACGCCATGTTACACCAGACCGGTGGGGGTCCGTCTCAGCCGACCTACCCTGGTGACGACGCGCCGGT
TCGTGACCTGATCCGTTTCTACCGTGACCTGCGTCGTTACCTGAACGTTGTTACCCGTCACCGTTACGCT
AGCAGCAAAGGAGAAGAACTTTTCACTGGAGTTGTCCCAATTCTTGTTGAATTAGATGGTGATGTTAATG
GGCACAAATTTTCTGTCCGTGGAGAGGGTGAAGGTGATGCTACAAACGGAAAACTCACCCTTAAATTTAT
TTGCACTACTGGAAAACTACCTGTTCCGTGGCCAACACTTGTCACTACTCTGACCTATGGTGTTCTATGC
TTTTCCCGTTATCCGGATCACATGAAACGGCATGACTTTTTCAAGAGTGCCATGCCCGAAGGTTATGTAC
AGGAACGCACTATATCTTTCAAAGATGACGGGACCTACAAGACGCGTGCTGAAGTCAAGTTTGAAGGTGA
TACCCTTGTTAATCGTATCGAGTTAAAAGGTATTGATTTTAAAGAAGATGGAAACATTCTCGGACACAAA
CTGGAGTACAACTTTAACTCACACAATGTATACATCACGGCAGACAAACAAAAGAATGGAATCAAAGCTT
ACTTCAAAATTCGCCACAACGTTGAAGATGGTTCCGTTCAACTAGCAGACCATTATCAACAAAATACTCC
AATTGGCGATGGCCCTGTCCTTTTACCAGACAACCATTACCTCTCGACACAATCTGTTCTTTCGAAAGAT
CCCAACGAAAAGCGTGACCACATGGTCCTTCTTGAGGATGTAACTGCTGCTGGGATTACACATGGCATGG
ATGAACTCTACAAAGTATCAGGTTGGCGTCTTTTCAAAAAGATTTCCGGGGGCTCGGGCTAAGGTACCAC
GCGTGCGCGCTGATCCGGCTGCTAACAAAGCCCGAAAGGAAGCTGAGTTGGCTGCTGCCACCGCTGAGCA
ATAACTAGCATAACCCCTTGGGGCCTCTAAACGGGTCTTGAGGGGTTTTTTGCTGAAAGGAGGAACTATA
TCCGGATATCCACAGGACGGGTGTGGTCGCCATGATCGCGTAGTCGATAGTGGCTCCAAGTAGCGAAGCG
AGCAGGACTGGGCGGCGGCCAAAGCGGTCGGACAGTGCTCCGAGAACGGGTGCGCATAGAAATTGCATCA
ACGCATATAGCGCTAGCAGCACGCCATAGTGACTGGCGATGCTGTCGGAATGGACGATATCCCGCAAGAG
GCCCGGCAGTACCAGCATAACCAAGCCTATGCCTACAGCATCCAGGGTGACGGTGCCGAGGATGACGATG
AGCGCATTGTTAGATTTCATACACGGTGCCTGACTGCGTTAGCAATTTAACTGTGATAAACTACCGCATT
AAAGCTTATCGATGATAAGCTGTCAAACATGAGAATTCTTGAAGACGAAAGGGCCTCGTGATACGCCTAT
TTTTATAGGTTAATGTCATGATAATAATGGTTTCTTAGACGTCAGGTGGCACTTTTCGGGGAAATGTGCG
CGGAACCCCTATTTGTTTATTTTTCTAAATACATTCAAATATGTATCCGCTCATGAGACAATAACCCTGA
TAAATGCTTCAATAACATTGAAAAAGGAAGAGTATGAGTATTCAACATTTCCGTGTCGCCCTTATTCCCT
TTTTTGCGGCATTTTGCCTTCCTGTTTTTGCTCACCCAGAAACGCTGGTGAAAGTAAAAGATGCTGAAGA
TCAGTTGGGTGCACGAGTGGGTTACATCGAACTGGATCTCAACAGCGGTAAGATCCTTGAGAGTTTTCGC
CCCGAAGAACGTTTTCCAATGATGAGCACTTTTAAAGTTCTGCTATGTGGCGCGGTATTATCCCGTGTTG
ACGCCGGGCAAGAGCAACTCGGTCGCCGCATACACTATTCTCAGAATGACTTGGTTGAGTACTCACCAGT
CACAGAAAAGCATCTTACGGATGGCATGACAGTAAGAGAATTATGCAGTGCTGCCATAACCATGAGTGAT
AACACTGCGGCCAACTTACTTCTGACAACGATCGGAGGACCGAAGGAGCTAACCGCTTTTTTGCACAACA
TGGGGGATCATGTAACTCGCCTTGATCGTTGGGAACCGGAGCTGAATGAAGCCATACCAAACGACGAGCG
TGACACCACGATGCCTGCAGCAATGGCAACAACGTTGCGCAAACTATTAACTGGCGAACTACTTACTCTA
GCTTCCCGGCAACAATTAATAGACTGGATGGAGGCGGATAAAGTTGCAGGACCACTTCTGCGCTCGGCCC
TTCCGGCTGGCTGGTTTATTGCTGATAAATCTGGAGCCGGTGAGCGTGGGTCTCGCGGTATCATTGCAGC
ACTGGGGCCAGATGGTAAGCCCTCCCGTATCGTAGTTATCTACACGACGGGGAGTCAGGCAACTATGGAT
GAACGAAATAGACAGATCGCTGAGATAGGTGCCTCACTGATTAAGCATTGGTAACTGTCAGACCAAGTTT
ACTCATATATACTTTAGATTGATTTAAAACTTCATTTTTAATTTAAAAGGATCTAGGTGAAGATCCTTTT
TGATAATCTCATGACCAAAATCCCTTAACGTGAGTTTTCGTTCCACTGAGCGTCAGACCCCGTAGAAAAG
ATCAAAGGATCTTCTTGAGATCCTTTTTTTCTGCGCGTAATCTGCTGCTTGCAAACAAAAAAACCACCGC
TACCAGCGGTGGTTTGTTTGCCGGATCAAGAGCTACCAACTCTTTTTCCGAAGGTAACTGGCTTCAGCAG
AGCGCAGATACCAAATACTGTCCTTCTAGTGTAGCCGTAGTTAGGCCACCACTTCAAGAACTCTGTAGCA
CCGCCTACATACCTCGCTCTGCTAATCCTGTTACCAGTGGCTGCTGCCAGTGGCGATAAGTCGTGTCTTA
CCGGGTTGGACTCAAGACGATAGTTACCGGATAAGGCGCAGCGGTCGGGCTGAACGGGGGGTTCGTGCAC
ACAGCCCAGCTTGGAGCGAACGACCTACACCGAACTGAGATACCTACAGCGTGAGCTATGAGAAAGCGCC
ACGCTTCCCGAAGGGAGAAAGGCGGACAGGTATCCGGTAAGCGGCAGGGTCGGAACAGGAGAGCGCACGA
GGGAGCTTCCAGGGGGAAACGCCTGGTATCTTTATAGTCCTGTCGGGTTTCGCCACCTCTGACTTGAGCG
TCGATTTTTGTGATGCTCGTCAGGGGGGCGGAGCCTATGGAAAAACGCCAGCAACGCGGCCTTTTTACGG
TTCCTGGCCTTTTGCTGGCCTTTTGCTCACATGTTCTTTCCTGCGTTATCCCCTGATTCTGTGGATAACC
GTATTACCGCCTTTGAGTGAGCTGATACCGCTCGCCGCAGCCGAACGACCGAGCGCAGCGAGTCAGTGAG
CGAGGAAGCGGAAGAGCGCCTGATGCGGTATTTTCTCCTTACGCATCTGTGCGGTATTTCACACCGCAAT
GGTGCACTCTCAGTACAATCTGCTCTGATGCCGCATAGTTAAGCCAGTATACACTCCGCTATCGCTACGT
GACTGGGTCATGGCTGCGCCCCGACACCCGCCAACACCCGCTGACGCGCCCTGACGGGCTTGTCTGCTCC
CGGCATCCGCTTACAGACAAGCTGTGACCGTCTCCGGGAGCTGCATGTGTCAGAGGTTTTCACCGTCATC
ACCGAAACGCGCGAGGCAGCTGCGGTAAAGCTCATCAGCGTGGTCGTGAAGCGATTCACAGATGTCTGCC
TGTTCATCCGCGTCCAGCTCGTTGAGTTTCTCCAGAAGCGTTAATGTCTGGCTTCTGATAAAGCGGGCCA
TGTTAAGGGCGGTTTTTTCCTGTTTGGTCACTGATGCCTCCGTGTAAGGGGGATTTCTGTTCATGGGGGT
AATGATACCGATGAAACGAGAGAGGATGCTCACGATACGGGTTACTGATGATGAACATGCCCGGTTACTG
GAACGTTGTGAGGGTAAACAACTGGCGGTATGGATGCGGCGGGACCAGAGAAAAATCACTCAGGGTCAAT
GCCAGCGCTTCGTTAATACAGATGTAGGTGTTCCACAGGGTAGCCAGCAGCATCCTGCGATGCAGATCCG
GAACATAATGGTGCAGGGCGCTGACTTCCGCGTTTCCAGACTTTACGAAACACGGAAACCGAAGACCATT
CATGTTGTTGCTCAGGTCGCAGACGTTTTGCAGCAGCAGTCGCTTCACGTTCGCTCGCGTATCGGTGATT
CATTCTGCTAACCAGTAAGGCAACCCCGCCAGCCTAGCCGGGTCCTCAACGACAGGAGCACGATCATGCG
CACCCGTGGCCAGGACCCAACGCTGCCCGAGATGCGCCGCGTGCGGCTGCTGGAGATGGCGGACGCGATG
GATATGTTCTGCCAAGGGTTGGTTTGCGCATTCACAGTTCTCCGCAAGAATTGATTGGCTCCAATTCTTG
GAGTGGTGAATCCGTTAGCGAGGTGCCGCCGGCTTCCATTCAGGTCGAGGTGGCCCGGCTCCATGCACCG
CGACGCAACGCGGGGAGGCAGACAAGGTATAGGGCGGCGCCTACAATCCATGCCAACCCGTTCCATGTGC
TCGCCGAGGCGGCATAAATCGCCGTGACGATCAGCGGTCCAATGATCGAAGTTAGGCTGGTAAGAGCCGC
GAGCGATCCTTGAAGCTGTCCCTGATGGTCGTCATCTACCTGCCTGGACAGCATGGCCTGCAACGCGGGC
ATCCCGATGCCGCCGGAAGCGAGAAGAATCATAATGGGGAAGGCCATCCAGCCTCGCGTCGCGAACGCCA
GCAAGACGTAGCCCAGCGCGTCGGCCGCCATGCCGGCGATAATGGCCTGCTTCTCGCCGAAACGTTTGGT
GGCGGGACCAGTGACGAAGGCTTGAGCGAGGGCGTGCAAGATTCCGAATACCGCAAGCGACAGGCCGATC
ATCGTCGCGCTCCAGCGAAAGCGGTCCTCGCCGAAAATGACCCAGAGCGCTGCCGGCACCTGTCCTACGA
GTTGCATGATAAAGAAGACAGTCATAAGTGCGGCGACGATAGTCATGCCCCGCGCCCACCGGAAGGAGCT
GACTGGGTTGAAGGCTCTCAAGGGCATCGGTCGACGCTCTCCCTTATGCGACTCCTGCATTAGGAAGCAG
CCCAGTAGTAGGTTGAGGCCGTTGAGCACCGCCGCCGCAAGGAATGGTGCATGCAAGGAGATGGCGCCCA
ACAGTCCCCCGGCCACGGGGCCTGCCACCATACCCACGCCGAAACAAGCGCTCATGAGCCCGAAGTGGCG
AGCCCGATCTTCCCCATCGGTGATGTCGGCGATATAGGCGCCAGCAAC
